Addgene plasmid #59694: pGEX-GP-2-MPHOSPH8 Chromo
Purpose: Contains histone modification interacting domain (MPHOSPH8 Chromo)
Depositing lab: Albert Jeltsch. Depositing organization: Universitaet Stuttgart. Publication: Application of histone modification-specific interaction domains as an alternative to antibodies. Kungulovski G, Kycia I, Tamas R, Jurkowska RZ, Kudithipudi S, Henry C, Reinhardt R, Labhart P, Jeltsch A. Genome Res. 2014 Nov;24(11):1842-53. doi: 10.1101/gr.170985.113. Epub 2014 Oct 9. PubMed 25301795.
Backbone
  Vector backbone: pGEX-6p-2
  Total vector size (bp): 5131
  Vector type: Bacterial Expression
  Selectable markers: Ampicilin
Growth in bacteria
  Bacterial resistance: Ampicillin, 100 μg/mL
  Growth temperature: 37°C
  Growth strain: XL1 Blue
  Copy number: Unknown
Gene/Insert
  Gene/Insert name: MPHOSPH8 Chromo (alt name: MPP8 Chromo)
  Species: H. sapiens (human)
  Insert size (bp): 194
  Entrez Gene: MPHOSPH8 (a.k.a. HSMPP8, TWA3, mpp8)
  Promoter: tac promoter
  Tag / fusion protein: GST (N terminal on backbone)
  Cloning method: Restriction Enzyme; 5′ cloning site BamHI (unknown if destroyed); 3′ cloning site XhoI (unknown if destroyed)
  Sequencing primers: 5′ GGGCTGGCAAGCCACGTTTGGTG; 3′ CCGGGAGCTGCATGTGTCAGAGG
Terms and licenses: Academic/Nonprofit Terms; Industry Terms: Not Available to Industry
How to cite: pGEX-GP-2-MPHOSPH8 Chromo was a gift from Albert Jeltsch (Addgene plasmid # 59694 ; http://n2t.net/addgene:59694 ; RRID:Addgene_59694)
