[The description below was written by a language model from this plasmid's Addgene catalogue record and pLannotate feature annotations shown in this document.]
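Description:
pGEX-GP-2-MPHOSPH8 Chromo is a 5,131 bp bacterial expression plasmid built on the pGEX-6p-2 backbone for producing a GST-tagged histone-binding domain in E. coli. It replicates from a ColE1/pMB1-type origin and is selected with ampicillin through the bla (β-lactamase) gene and its own promoter. The backbone also carries lacI under the lacIq promoter, so the plasmid supplies abundant lac repressor itself. Short remnants of pBR322 elements (bom, rop) and a lac promoter/lacZα segment are also annotated as backbone sequence.

The payload is a roughly 194 bp human fragment encoding the chromodomain of MPHOSPH8 (MPP8), cloned between BamHI and XhoI downstream of, and in frame with, the Schistosoma japonicum glutathione S-transferase coding sequence. Transcription is driven by the tac promoter, a strong trp/lac hybrid, followed by a lac operator. Expression is therefore held off by the lac repressor and induced with IPTG. The N-terminal GST tag allows affinity purification on glutathione resin.

The automated annotation labels the insert region as a fragment of mouse Cbx3. This most likely reflects sequence similarity among H3K9-methyl-binding chromodomains rather than a different insert, since its position and length fit the catalogued MPHOSPH8 fragment.

According to the record, the plasmid supplies a histone modification interacting domain. It comes from work using such recombinant reading domains as alternatives to antibodies for detecting specific histone marks. The record does not state the exact modification recognised by this domain.
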