Features (pLannotate 1.2.2; 17 found; start..end, strand, type, name):
      6..107     -  CDS            yciV (fragment): RNAAM_ECOLI - Also known as trpH From Escherichia coli (strain K12).
    183..211     +  promoter       tac promoter: strong E. coli promoter; hybrid between the trp and lac UV5 promoters
    219..235     +  protein_bind   lac operator: The lac repressor binds to the lac operator to inhibit transcription in E. coli. This inhibition can be relieved by adding lactose or isopropyl-β-D-thiogalactopyranoside (IPTG). lac repressor encoded by lacI
    258..911     +  CDS            GST26_SCHJA: Experimental evidence at protein level: Swiss-Prot protein existence level 1. GST isoenzymes appear to play a central role in the parasite detoxification system. Other functions are also suspected including a role in increasing the solubility of haematin in the parasite gut. From Schistosoma japonicum (Blood fluke).
    954..1097    +  CDS            Cbx3 (fragment): CBX3_MOUSE - Experimental evidence at protein level: Swiss-Prot protein existence level 1. Component of heterochromatin. Recognizes and binds histone H3 tails methylated at 'Lys-9', leading to epigenetic repression. Probably involved in the repression of many genes located in euchromatin, such as E2F1, MYC and CDC25A. Involved in the formation of functional kinetochore through interaction with MIS12 complex proteins. Contributes to the conversion of local chromatin to a heterochromatin- like repressive state through H3 'Lys-9' trimethylation, mediates the recruitment of the methyltransferases
   1148..1187    +  CDS            rop (fragment): Rop protein, which maintains plasmids at low copy number; rop
   1289..1329    +  misc_feature   bom (fragment): basis of mobility region from pBR322
   1434..1538    +  promoter       AmpR promoter: bla
   1539..2399    +  CDS            AmpR: β-lactamase; bla; confers resistance to ampicillin, carbenicillin, and related antibiotics
   2570..3158    +  rep_origin     ori: high-copy-number ColE1/pMB1/pBR322/pUC origin of replication
   3344..3395    -  misc_feature   bom (fragment): basis of mobility region from pBR322
   3402..3479    +  promoter       lacIq promoter: lacI (mutant); In the lacIq allele, a single base change in the promoter boosts expression of the lacI gene about 10-fold.
   3480..4562    +  CDS            lacI: lac repressor; lacI; The lac repressor binds to the lac operator to inhibit transcription in E. coli. This inhibition can be relieved by adding lactose or isopropyl-β-D-thiogalactopyranoside (IPTG).
   4575..4596    +  protein_bind   CAP binding site: CAP binding activates transcription in the presence of cAMP. E. coli catabolite activator protein
   4611..4641    +  promoter       lac promoter: promoter for the E. coli lac operon
   4649..4665    +  protein_bind   lac operator: The lac repressor binds to the lac operator to inhibit transcription in E. coli. This inhibition can be relieved by adding lactose or isopropyl-β-D-thiogalactopyranoside (IPTG). lac repressor encoded by lacI
   4685..4858    +  CDS            lacZα: LacZα fragment of β-galactosidase; lacZ fragment
>Addgene plasmid #59694 | pGEX-GP-2-MPHOSPH8 Chromo | depositor full sequence | sequence record 93436 | pGEX-GP-2-MPHOSPH8 Chromo sequence 5131 bps
ACGTTATCGACTGCACGGTGCACCAATGCTTCTGGCGTCAGGCAGCCATCGGAAGCTGTGGTATGGCTGT
GCAGGTCGTAAATCACTGCATAATTCGTGTCGCTCAAGGCGCACTCCCGTTCTGGATAATGTTTTTTGCG
CCGACATCATAACGGTTCTGGCAAATATTCTGAAATGAGCTGTTGACAATTAATCATCGGCTCGTATAAT
GTGTGGAATTGTGAGCGGATAACAATTTCACACAGGAAACAGTATTCATGTCCCCTATACTAGGTTATTG
GAAAATTAAGGGCCTTGTGCAACCCACTCGACTTCTTTTGGAATATCTTGAAGAAAAATATGAAGAGCAT
TTGTATGAGCGCGATGAAGGTGATAAATGGCGAAACAAAAAGTTTGAATTGGGTTTGGAGTTTCCCAATC
TTCCTTATTATATTGATGGTGATGTTAAATTAACACAGTCTATGGCCATCATACGTTATATAGCTGACAA
GCACAACATGTTGGGTGGTTGTCCAAAAGAGCGTGCAGAGATTTCAATGCTTGAAGGAGCGGTTTTGGAT
ATTAGATACGGTGTTTCGAGAATTGCATATAGTAAAGACTTTGAAACTCTCAAAGTTGATTTTCTTAGCA
AGCTACCTGAAATGCTGAAAATGTTCGAAGATCGTTTATGTCATAAAACATATTTAAATGGTGATCATGT
AACCCATCCTGACTTCATGTTGTATGACGCTCTTGATGTTGTTTTATACATGGACCCAATGTGCCTGGAT
GCGTTCCCAAAATTAGTTTGTTTTAAAAAACGTATTGAAGCTATCCCACAAATTGATAAGTACTTGAAAT
CCAGCAAGTATATAGCATGGCCTTTGCAGGGCTGGCAAGCCACGTTTGGTGGTGGCGACCATCCTCCAAA
ATCGGATCTGGAAGTTCTGTTCCAGGGGCCCCTGGGATCCGTGTTCGAGGTGGAGAAGATCCTGGACATG
AAGACCGAGGGGGGTAAAGTTCTTTACAAAGTTCGCTGGAAAGGCTATACATCGGATGATGATACCTGGG
AGCCCGAGATTCACCTGGAGGACTGTAAAGAAGTGCTTCTTGAATTTAGGAAGAAAATTGCAGAGCTCGA
GCGGCCGCATCGTGACTGACTGACGATCTGCCTCGCGCGTTTCGGTGATGACGGTGAAAACCTCTGACAC
ATGCAGCTCCCGGAGACGGTCACAGCTTGTCTGTAAGCGGATGCCGGGAGCAGACAAGCCCGTCAGGGCG
CGTCAGCGGGTGTTGGCGGGTGTCGGGGCGCAGCCATGACCCAGTCACGTAGCGATAGCGGAGTGTATAA
TTCTTGAAGACGAAAGGGCCTCGTGATACGCCTATTTTTATAGGTTAATGTCATGATAATAATGGTTTCT
TAGACGTCAGGTGGCACTTTTCGGGGAAATGTGCGCGGAACCCCTATTTGTTTATTTTTCTAAATACATT
CAAATATGTATCCGCTCATGAGACAATAACCCTGATAAATGCTTCAATAATATTGAAAAAGGAAGAGTAT
GAGTATTCAACATTTCCGTGTCGCCCTTATTCCCTTTTTTGCGGCATTTTGCCTTCCTGTTTTTGCTCAC
CCAGAAACGCTGGTGAAAGTAAAAGATGCTGAAGATCAGTTGGGTGCACGAGTGGGTTACATCGAACTGG
ATCTCAACAGCGGTAAGATCCTTGAGAGTTTTCGCCCCGAAGAACGTTTTCCAATGATGAGCACTTTTAA
AGTTCTGCTATGTGGCGCGGTATTATCCCGTGTTGACGCCGGGCAAGAGCAACTCGGTCGCCGCATACAC
TATTCTCAGAATGACTTGGTTGAGTACTCACCAGTCACAGAAAAGCATCTTACGGATGGCATGACAGTAA
GAGAATTATGCAGTGCTGCCATAACCATGAGTGATAACACTGCGGCCAACTTACTTCTGACAACGATCGG
AGGACCGAAGGAGCTAACCGCTTTTTTGCACAACATGGGGGATCATGTAACTCGCCTTGATCGTTGGGAA
CCGGAGCTGAATGAAGCCATACCAAACGACGAGCGTGACACCACGATGCCTGCAGCAATGGCAACAACGT
TGCGCAAACTATTAACTGGCGAACTACTTACTCTAGCTTCCCGGCAACAATTAATAGACTGGATGGAGGC
GGATAAAGTTGCAGGACCACTTCTGCGCTCGGCCCTTCCGGCTGGCTGGTTTATTGCTGATAAATCTGGA
GCCGGTGAGCGTGGGTCTCGCGGTATCATTGCAGCACTGGGGCCAGATGGTAAGCCCTCCCGTATCGTAG
TTATCTACACGACGGGGAGTCAGGCAACTATGGATGAACGAAATAGACAGATCGCTGAGATAGGTGCCTC
ACTGATTAAGCATTGGTAACTGTCAGACCAAGTTTACTCATATATACTTTAGATTGATTTAAAACTTCAT
TTTTAATTTAAAAGGATCTAGGTGAAGATCCTTTTTGATAATCTCATGACCAAAATCCCTTAACGTGAGT
TTTCGTTCCACTGAGCGTCAGACCCCGTAGAAAAGATCAAAGGATCTTCTTGAGATCCTTTTTTTCTGCG
CGTAATCTGCTGCTTGCAAACAAAAAAACCACCGCTACCAGCGGTGGTTTGTTTGCCGGATCAAGAGCTA
CCAACTCTTTTTCCGAAGGTAACTGGCTTCAGCAGAGCGCAGATACCAAATACTGTCCTTCTAGTGTAGC
CGTAGTTAGGCCACCACTTCAAGAACTCTGTAGCACCGCCTACATACCTCGCTCTGCTAATCCTGTTACC
AGTGGCTGCTGCCAGTGGCGATAAGTCGTGTCTTACCGGGTTGGACTCAAGACGATAGTTACCGGATAAG
GCGCAGCGGTCGGGCTGAACGGGGGGTTCGTGCACACAGCCCAGCTTGGAGCGAACGACCTACACCGAAC
TGAGATACCTACAGCGTGAGCTATGAGAAAGCGCCACGCTTCCCGAAGGGAGAAAGGCGGACAGGTATCC
GGTAAGCGGCAGGGTCGGAACAGGAGAGCGCACGAGGGAGCTTCCAGGGGGAAACGCCTGGTATCTTTAT
AGTCCTGTCGGGTTTCGCCACCTCTGACTTGAGCGTCGATTTTTGTGATGCTCGTCAGGGGGGCGGAGCC
TATGGAAAAACGCCAGCAACGCGGCCTTTTTACGGTTCCTGGCCTTTTGCTGGCCTTTTGCTCACATGTT
CTTTCCTGCGTTATCCCCTGATTCTGTGGATAACCGTATTACCGCCTTTGAGTGAGCTGATACCGCTCGC
CGCAGCCGAACGACCGAGCGCAGCGAGTCAGTGAGCGAGGAAGCGGAAGAGCGCCTGATGCGGTATTTTC
TCCTTACGCATCTGTGCGGTATTTCACACCGCATAAATTCCGACACCATCGAATGGTGCAAAACCTTTCG
CGGTATGGCATGATAGCGCCCGGAAGAGAGTCAATTCAGGGTGGTGAATGTGAAACCAGTAACGTTATAC
GATGTCGCAGAGTATGCCGGTGTCTCTTATCAGACCGTTTCCCGCGTGGTGAACCAGGCCAGCCACGTTT
CTGCGAAAACGCGGGAAAAAGTGGAAGCGGCGATGGCGGAGCTGAATTACATTCCCAACCGCGTGGCACA
ACAACTGGCGGGCAAACAGTCGTTGCTGATTGGCGTTGCCACCTCCAGTCTGGCCCTGCACGCGCCGTCG
CAAATTGTCGCGGCGATTAAATCTCGCGCCGATCAACTGGGTGCCAGCGTGGTGGTGTCGATGGTAGAAC
GAAGCGGCGTCGAAGCCTGTAAAGCGGCGGTGCACAATCTTCTCGCGCAACGCGTCAGTGGGCTGATCAT
TAACTATCCGCTGGATGACCAGGATGCCATTGCTGTGGAAGCTGCCTGCACTAATGTTCCGGCGTTATTT
CTTGATGTCTCTGACCAGACACCCATCAACAGTATTATTTTCTCCCATGAAGACGGTACGCGACTGGGCG
TGGAGCATCTGGTCGCATTGGGTCACCAGCAAATCGCGCTGTTAGCGGGCCCATTAAGTTCTGTCTCGGC
GCGTCTGCGTCTGGCTGGCTGGCATAAATATCTCACTCGCAATCAAATTCAGCCGATAGCGGAACGGGAA
GGCGACTGGAGTGCCATGTCCGGTTTTCAACAAACCATGCAAATGCTGAATGAGGGCATCGTTCCCACTG
CGATGCTGGTTGCCAACGATCAGATGGCGCTGGGCGCAATGCGCGCCATTACCGAGTCCGGGCTGCGCGT
TGGTGCGGATATCTCGGTAGTGGGATACGACGATACCGAAGACAGCTCATGTTATATCCCGCCGTCAACC
ACCATCAAACAGGATTTTCGCCTGCTGGGGCAAACCAGCGTGGACCGCTTGCTGCAACTCTCTCAGGGCC
AGGCGGTGAAGGGCAATCAGCTGTTGCCCGTCTCACTGGTGAAAAGAAAAACCACCCTGGCGCCCAATAC
GCAAACCGCCTCTCCCCGCGCGTTGGCCGATTCATTAATGCAGCTGGCACGACAGGTTTCCCGACTGGAA
AGCGGGCAGTGAGCGCAACGCAATTAATGTGAGTTAGCTCACTCATTAGGCACCCCAGGCTTTACACTTT
ATGCTTCCGGCTCGTATGTTGTGTGGAATTGTGAGCGGATAACAATTTCACACAGGAAACAGCTATGACC
ATGATTACGGATTCACTGGCCGTCGTTTTACAACGTCGTGACTGGGAAAACCCTGGCGTTACCCAACTTA
ATCGCCTTGCAGCACATCCCCCTTTCGCCAGCTGGCGTAATAGCGAAGAGGCCCGCACCGATCGCCCTTC
CCAACAGTTGCGCAGCCTGAATGGCGAATGGCGCTTTGCCTGGTTTCCGGCACCAGAAGCGGTGCCGGAA
AGCTGGCTGGAGTGCGATCTTCCTGAGGCCGATACTGTCGTCGTCCCCTCAAACTGGCAGATGCACGGTT
ACGATGCGCCCATCTACACCAACGTAACCTATCCCATTACGGTCAATCCGCCGTTTGTTCCCACGGAGAA
TCCGACGGGTTGTTACTCGCTCACATTTAATGTTGATGAAAGCTGGCTACAGGAAGGCCAGACGCGAATT
ATTTTTGATGGCGTTGGAATT
