>Addgene plasmid #59694 | pGEX-GP-2-MPHOSPH8 Chromo | depositor partial sequence | sequence record 93437 | MPHOSPH8 Chromo ORF
GGATCCGTGTTCGAGGTGGAGAAGATCCTGGACATGAAGACCGAGGGGGGTAAAGTTCTTTACAAAGTTC
GCTGGAAAGGCTATACATCGGATGATGATACCTGGGAGCCCGAGATTCACCTGGAGGACTGTAAAGAAGT
GCTTCTTGAATTTAGGAAGAAAATTGCAGAGCTCGAGCGGCCGCATCGTGACTG
