>Addgene plasmid #59694 | pGEX-GP-2-MPHOSPH8 Chromo | addgene partial sequence | sequence record 95304 | pEXT20-F2 5'-GCATAATTCGTGTCGC-3'
GCGCCGACATCATAACGGTTCTGGCAAATATTCTGAAATGAGCTGTTGACAATTAATCATCGGCTCGTAT
AATGTGTGGAATTGTGAGCGGATAACAATTTCACACAGGAAACAGTATTCATGTCCCCTATACTAGGTTA
TTGGAAAATTAAGGGCCTTGTGCAACCCACTCGACTTCTTTTGGAATATCTTGAAGAAAAATATGAAGAG
CATTTGTATGAGCGCGATGAAGGTGATAAATGGCGAAACAAAAAGTTTGAATTGGGTTTGGAGTTTCCCA
ATCTTCCTTATTATATTGATGGTGATGTTAAATTAACACAGTCTATGGCCATCATACGTTATATAGCTGA
CAAGCACAACATGTTGGGTGGTTGTCCAAAAGAGCGTGCAGAGATTTCAATGCTTGAAGGAGCGGTTTTG
GATATTAGATACGGTGTTTCGAGAATTGCATATAGTAAAGACTTTGAAACTCTCAAAGTTGATTTTCTTA
GCAAGCTACCTGAAATGCTGAAAATGTTCGAAGATCGTTTATGTCATAAAACATATTTAAATGGTGATCA
TGTAACCCATCCTGACTTCATGTTGTATGACGCTCTTGATGTTGTTTTATACATGGACCCAATGTGCCTG
GATGCGTTCCCAAAATTAGTTTGTTTTAAAAAACGTATTGAAGCTATCCCACAAATTGATAAGTACTTGA
AATCCAGCAAGTATATAGCATGGCCTTTGCAGGGCTGGCAAGCCACGTTT
