>Addgene plasmid #59694 | pGEX-GP-2-MPHOSPH8 Chromo | addgene partial sequence | sequence record 95305 | pGEX3 5'-CCGGGAGCTGCATGTGTCAGAGG-3'
CGCGCGAGGCAGATCGTCAGTCAGTCACGATGCGGCCGCTCGAGCTCTGCAATTTTCTTCCTAAATTCAA
GAAGCACTTCTTTACAGTCCTCCAGGTGAATCTCGGGCTCCCAGGTATCATCATCCGATGTATAGCCTTT
CCAGCGAACTTTGTAAAGAACTTTACCCCCCTCGGTCTTCATGTCCAGGATCTTCTCCACCTCGAACACG
GATCCCAGGGGCCCCTGGAACAGAACTTCCAGATCCGATTTTGGAGGATGGTCGCCACCACCAAACGTGG
CTTGCCAGCCCTGCAAAGGCCATGCTATATACTTGCTGGATTTCAAGTACTTATCAATTTGTGGGATAGC
TTCAATACGTTTTTTAAAACAAACTAATTTTGGGAACGCATCCAGGCACATTGGGTCCATGTATAAAACA
ACATCAAGAGCGTCATACAACATGAAGTCAGGATGGGTTACATGATCACCATTTAAATATGTTTTATGAC
ATAAACGATCTTCGAACATTTTCAGCATTTCAGGTAGCTTGCTAAGAAAATCAACTTTGAGAGTTTCAAA
GTCTTTACTATATGCAATTCTCGAAACACCGTATCTAATATCCAAAACCGCTCCTTCAAGCATTGAAATC
TCTGCACGCTCTTTTGGACAACCACCCAACATGTTGTGCTTGTCAGCTATATAACGTATGATGGCCATAG
ACTGTGTTAATTTAACATCACCATCAATATAATAAGGAAGATTGGGAAACTCCAAACCCAATTCAAACTT
TTTGTTTCGCCATTTATCACCTTCATCGCGCTCATACAAATGCTCTTCATA
