>Addgene plasmid #59694 | pGEX-GP-2-MPHOSPH8 Chromo | addgene partial sequence | sequence record 95853 | pGEX5 5'-GGGCTGGCAAGCCACGTTTGGTG-3'
GTTCTGTTCCAGGGGCCCCTGGGATCCGTGTTCGAGGTGGAGAAGATCCTGGACATGAAGACCGAGGGGG
GTAAAGTTCTTTACAAAGTTCGCTGGAAAGGCTATACATCGGATGATGATACCTGGGAGCCCGAGATTCA
CCTGGAGGACTGTAAAGAAGTGCTTCTTGAATTTAGGAAGAAAATTGCAGAGCTCGAGCGGCCGCATCGT
GACTGACTGACGATCTGCCTCGCGCGTTTCGGTGATGACGGTGAAAACCTCTGACACATGCAGCTCCCGG
AGACGGTCACAGCTTGTCTGTAAGCGGATGCCGGGAGCAGACAAGCCCGTCAGGGCGCGTCAGCGGGTGT
TGGCGGGTGTCGGGGCGCAGCCATGACCCAGTCACGTAGCGATAGCGGAGTGTATAATTCTTGAAGACGA
AAGGGCCTCGTGATACGCCTATTTTTATAGGTTAATGTCATGATAATAATGGTTTCTTAGACGTCAGGTG
GCACTTTTCGGGGAAATGTGCGCGGAACCCCTATTTGTTTATTTTTCTAAATACATTCAAATATGTATCC
GCTCATGAGACAATAACCCTGATAAATGCTTCAATAATATTGAAAAAGGAAGAGTATGAGTATTCAACAT
TTCCGTGTCGCCCTTATTCCCTTTTTTGCGGCATTTTGCCTTCCTGTTTTTGCTCACCCAGAAACGCTGG
TGAAAGTAAAAGATGCTGAAGATCAGTTGGGTGCACGAGTGGGTTACATCGAACTGGATCTCAACAGCGG
TAAGAT
